Addgene plasmid #213164: SAM-DNMT3A empty
Purpose: (Empty Backbone) Empty vector (no sgRNA) for induction of global DNA methylation.
Depositing lab: Sefi Rosenbluh. Depositing organization: Monash University. Publication: SAM-DNMT3A, a strategy for induction of genome-wide DNA methylation, identifies DNA methylation as a vulnerability in ER-positive breast cancers. Hosseinpour M, Xi X, Liu L, Malaver-Ortega L, Perlaza-Jimenez L, Joo JE, York HM, Beesley J, Caldon CE, Dugue PA, Dowty JG, Arumugam S, Southey MC, Rosenbluh J. Nat Commun. 2024 Dec 1;15(1):10449. doi: 10.1038/s41467-024-54824-8. PubMed 39617792.
Backbone
  Vector backbone: pXRP_502
  Modifications to backbone: Removal of BsmBI site and insertion of DNMT3A
  Vector type: Mammalian Expression, Lentiviral, CRISPR, Synthetic Biology
  Promoter: E1Fa and U6
  Selectable markers: Puromycin
Growth in bacteria
  Bacterial resistance: Ampicillin, 100 μg/mL
  Growth temperature: 37°C
  Growth strain: NEB Stable
  Copy number: High Copy
Gene/Insert
  Cloning method: Gibson Cloning
Terms and licenses: Academic/Nonprofit Terms; Industry Terms: Not Available to Industry
How to cite: SAM-DNMT3A empty was a gift from Sefi Rosenbluh (Addgene plasmid # 213164 ; http://n2t.net/addgene:213164 ; RRID:Addgene_213164)
