[The description below was written by a language model from this plasmid's Addgene catalogue record and pLannotate feature annotations shown in this document.]
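Description:
SAM-DNMT3A empty is a third-generation-style, self-inactivating HIV-1 lentiviral CRISPR vector derived from the pXRP_502 backbone. It was modified by removing a BsmBI site and inserting DNMT3A by Gibson assembly. It is deposited as an empty backbone with no sgRNA spacer and is intended for inducing global (genome-wide) DNA methylation in mammalian cells. In bacteria it is maintained through a high-copy ColE1/pUC origin and ampicillin resistance. An f1 origin, an SV40 origin and poly(A) signal, and remnants of a lacZα/lac promoter cloning region with T7 and T3 promoters lie outside the viral cassette. The lentiviral elements comprise an RSV promoter driving a truncated 5' LTR, the Ψ packaging signal with a gag fragment, the RRE, cPPT/CTS, and a ΔU3 3' LTR.

Between the LTRs are two expression units. A human U6 promoter precedes a partial S. pyogenes tracrRNA scaffold, forming the guide RNA cassette. The gap between promoter and annotated scaffold is not annotated. Downstream, a Pol II promoter drives an open reading frame that encodes the bacteriophage PP7 coat protein, then the DNMT3A catalytic domain, then puromycin N-acetyltransferase for selecting transduced cells. The linker or cleavage sequences joining these parts are not annotated. The PP7 coat protein binds a cognate RNA hairpin, so the design presumably tethers the methyltransferase to an aptamer-bearing guide scaffold, as in SAM-type recruitment systems, though the record does not say so. No Cas9 or dCas9 is annotated, so it would have to be supplied separately. The catalogue lists the promoters as EF1a and U6, whereas the sequence annotation identifies the Pol II promoter as hPGK. The record does not resolve this discrepancy.
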