Features (pLannotate 1.2.2; 29 found; start..end, strand, type, name):
      5..231     +  promoter       RSV promoter: Rous sarcoma virus enhancer/promoter
    232..412     +  LTR            5' LTR (truncated): truncated 5' long terminal repeat (LTR) from HIV-1
    459..584     +  misc_feature   HIV-1 Ψ: packaging signal of human immunodeficiency virus type 1
    568..931     +  CDS            HIV-1 gag (fragment): gag protein from human immunodeficiency virus 1; gag
   1077..1310    +  misc_feature   RRE: The Rev response element (RRE) of HIV-1 allows for Rev-dependent mRNA export from the nucleus to the cytoplasm.
   1687..1713    +  CDS            Rev (fragment): human immunodeficiency virus 1 (HIV-1) Rev protein; rev; enhances nuclear export of unspliced and incompletely spliced viral mRNAs
   1717..1957    +  promoter       U6 promoter: RNA polymerase III promoter for human U6 snRNA
   2126..2190    +  misc_RNA       tracrRNA (fragment): trans-activating CRISPR RNA for the Streptococcus pyogenes CRISPR/Cas9 system
   2239..2356    +  misc_feature   cPPT/CTS: central polypurine tract and central termination sequence of HIV-1
   2415..2915    +  promoter       hPGK promoter: human phosphoglycerate kinase 1 promoter
   3016..3378    +  CDS            COAT_BPPP7: Experimental evidence at protein level: Swiss-Prot protein existence level 1. Forms the phage shell; binds to the phage RNA. From Pseudomonas phage PP7 (Bacteriophage PP7).
   3386..3403    -  protein_bind   attB2 (fragment): mutant version of attB; core recombination site for the Gateway® BP reaction BP Clonase™
   3483..4386    +  CDS            DNMT3A catalytic domain (fragment): catalytic domain of DNA methyltransferase 3A
   4483..5079    +  CDS            PuroR (fragment): puromycin N-acetyltransferase; pac from Streptomyces; confers resistance to puromycin
   5105..5167    +  CDS            nef (fragment): NEF_HV1Z2 - Experimental evidence at protein level: Swiss-Prot protein existence level 1. Extracellular Nef protein targets CD4(+) T-lymphocytes for apoptosis by interacting with CXCR4 surface receptors. From Human immunodeficiency virus type 1 group M subtype D (isolate Z2/CDC-Z34) (HIV-1).
   5169..5402    +  LTR            3' LTR (ΔU3): self-inactivating 3' long terminal repeat (LTR) from HIV-1
   5480..5601    +  polyA_signal   SV40 poly(A) signal: SV40 polyadenylation signal
   5641..5776    +  rep_origin     SV40 ori: SV40 origin of replication
   5797..5815    -  promoter       T7 promoter: promoter for bacteriophage T7 RNA polymerase
   5823..5978    +  CDS            lacZα (fragment): LacZα fragment of β-galactosidase; lacZ fragment
   5983..6411    +  rep_origin     f1 ori (sequence partly withheld): f1 bacteriophage origin of replication; arrow indicates direction of (+) strand synthesis
   6464..6568    +  promoter       AmpR promoter: bla
   6569..7429    +  CDS            AmpR: β-lactamase; bla; confers resistance to ampicillin, carbenicillin, and related antibiotics
   7600..8188    +  rep_origin     ori: high-copy-number ColE1/pMB1/pBR322/pUC origin of replication
   8371..8463    +  CDS            lacI (fragment): lac repressor; lacI; The lac repressor binds to the lac operator to inhibit transcription in E. coli. This inhibition can be relieved by adding lactose or isopropyl-β-D-thiogalactopyranoside (IPTG).
   8476..8497    +  protein_bind   CAP binding site: CAP binding activates transcription in the presence of cAMP. E. coli catabolite activator protein
   8512..8542    +  promoter       lac promoter: promoter for the E. coli lac operon
   8550..8566    +  protein_bind   lac operator: The lac repressor binds to the lac operator to inhibit transcription in E. coli. This inhibition can be relieved by adding lactose or isopropyl-β-D-thiogalactopyranoside (IPTG). lac repressor encoded by lacI
   8611..8629    +  promoter       T3 promoter: promoter for bacteriophage T3 RNA polymerase
>Addgene plasmid #213164 | SAM-DNMT3A empty | addgene full sequence | sequence record 425216 | Addgene NGS Result
TTAATGTAGTCTTATGCAATACTCTTGTAGTCTTGCAACATGGTAACGATGAGTTAGCAACATGCCTTAC
AAGGAGAGAAAAAGCACCGTGCATGCCGATTGGTGGAAGTAAGGTGGTACGATCGTGCCTTATTAGGAAG
GCAACAGACGGGTCTGACATGGATTGGACGAACCACTGAATTGCCGCATTGCAGAGATATTGTATTTAAG
TGCCTAGCTCGATACATAAACGGGTCTCTCTGGTTAGACCAGATCTGAGCCTGGGAGCTCTCTGGCTAAC
TAGGGAACCCACTGCTTAAGCCTCAATAAAGCTTGCCTTGAGTGCTTCAAGTAGTGTGTGCCCGTCTGTT
GTGTGACTCTGGTAACTAGAGATCCCTCAGACCCTTTTAGTCAGTGTGGAAAATCTCTAGCAGTGGCGCC
CGAACAGGGACTTGAAAGCGAAAGGGAAACCAGAGGAGCTCTCTCGACGCAGGACTCGGCTTGCTGAAGC
GCGCACGGCAAGAGGCGAGGGGCGGCGACTGGTGAGTACGCCAAAAATTTTGACTAGCGGAGGCTAGAAG
GAGAGAGATGGGTGCGAGAGCGTCAGTATTAAGCGGGGGAGAATTAGATCGCGATGGGAAAAAATTCGGT
TAAGGCCAGGGGGAAAGAAAAAATATAAATTAAAACATATAGTATGGGCAAGCAGGGAGCTAGAACGATT
CGCAGTTAATCCTGGCCTGTTAGAAACATCAGAAGGCTGTAGACAAATACTGGGACAGCTACAACCATCC
CTTCAGACAGGATCAGAAGAACTTAGATCATTATATAATACAGTAGCAACCCTCTATTGTGTGCATCAAA
GGATAGAGATAAAAGACACCAAGGAAGCTTTAGACAAGATAGAGGAAGAGCAAAACAAAAGTAAGACCAC
CGCACAGCAAGCGGCCGCTGATCTTCAGACCTGGAGGAGGAGATATGAGGGACAATTGGAGAAGTGAATT
ATATAAATATAAAGTAGTAAAAATTGAACCATTAGGAGTAGCACCCACCAAGGCAAAGAGAAGAGTGGTG
CAGAGAGAAAAAAGAGCAGTGGGAATAGGAGCTTTGTTCCTTGGGTTCTTGGGAGCAGCAGGAAGCACTA
TGGGCGCAGCGTCAATGACGCTGACGGTACAGGCCAGACAATTATTGTCTGGTATAGTGCAGCAGCAGAA
CAATTTGCTGAGGGCTATTGAGGCGCAACAGCATCTGTTGCAACTCACAGTCTGGGGCATCAAGCAGCTC
CAGGCAAGAATCCTGGCTGTGGAAAGATACCTAAAGGATCAACAGCTCCTGGGGATTTGGGGTTGCTCTG
GAAAACTCATTTGCACCACTGCTGTGCCTTGGAATGCTAGTTGGAGTAATAAATCTCTGGAACAGATTTG
GAATCACACGACCTGGATGGAGTGGGACAGAGAAATTAACAATTACACAAGCTTAATACACTCCTTAATT
GAAGAATCGCAAAACCAGCAAGAAAAGAATGAACAAGAATTATTGGAATTAGATAAATGGGCAAGTTTGT
GGAATTGGTTTAACATAACAAATTGGCTGTGGTATATAAAATTATTCATAATGATAGTAGGAGGCTTGGT
AGGTTTAAGAATAGTTTTTGCTGTACTTTCTATAGTGAATAGAGTTAGGCAGGGATATTCACCATTATCG
TTTCAGACCCACCTCCCAACCCCGAGGGGACCCAGAGAGGGCCTATTTCCCATGATTCCTTCATATTTGC
ATATACGATACAAGGCTGTTAGAGAGATAATTAGAATTAATTTGACTGTAAACACAAAGATATTAGTACA
AAATACGTGACGTAGAAAGTAATAATTTCTTGGGTAGTTTGCAGTTTTAAAATTATGTTTTAAAATGGAC
TATCATATGCTTACCGTAACTTGAAAGTATTTCGATTTCTTGGCTTTATATATCTTGTGGAAAGGACGAA
ACACCGGAGACGACCGGTTTTTTGCGTCTCTGTTTAAGAGCTATGCTGCGAATACGAGGGAGCAGACGAT
ATGGCGTCGCTCCTCTCCACGAGAGCATATGGGCTCCGTGGTCTCGTACACCATCAGGGTACGTATCAGA
CACCATCAGGGTCTGCTCGTATTCGCAGCATAGCAAGTTTAAATAAGGCTAGTCCGTTATCAACTTGAAA
AAGTGGCACCGAGTCGGTGCTTTTTTTGAATTCTAGATCTTGAGACAAATGGCAGTATTCATCCACAATT
TTAAAAGAAAAGGGGGGATTGGGGGGTACAGTGCAGGGGAAAGAATAGTAGACATAATAGCAACAGACAT
ACAAACTAAAGAATTACAAAAACAAATTACAAAAATTCAAAATTTTCGGGTTTATTACAGGGACAGCAGA
GATCCACTTTGGCGCCGGCTCGAGGGGGCCCGGGTTGCGCCTTTTCCAAGGCAGCCCTGGGTTTGCGCAG
GGACGCGGCTGCTCTGGGCGTGGTTCCGGGAAACGCAGCGGCGCCGACCCTGGGTCTCGCACATTCTTCA
CGTCCGTTCGCAGCGTCACCCGGATCTTCGCCGCTACCCTTGTGGGCCCCCCGGCGACGCTTCCTGCTCC
GCCCCTAAGTCGGGAAGGTTCCTTGCGGTTCGCGGCGTGCCGGACGTGACAAACGGAAGCCGCACGTCTT
ACTAGTACCCTCGCAGACGGACAGCGCCAGGGAGCAATGGCAGCGCGCCGACCGCGATGGGCTGTGGCCA
ATAGCGGCTGCTCAGCAGGGCGCGCCGAGAGCAGCGGCCGGGAAGGGGCGGTGCGGGAGGCGGGGTGTGG
GGCGGTAGTGTGGGCCCTGTTCCTGCCCGCGCGGTGTTCCGCATTCTGCAAGCCTCCGGAGCGCACGTCG
GCAGTCGGCTCCCTCGTTGACCGAATCACCGACCTCTCTCCCCAGGGGGATCCAACTTAAGCTTGCCACC
ATGTCGCGGAGGCGGCACAGCTACGAGAACGATGGTGGACAACCTCACAAAAGGAGGAAGACGTCTATGC
TAGCCTCCAAAACCATCGTTCTTTCGGTCGGCGAGGCTACTCGCACTCTGACTGAGATCCAGTCCACCGC
AGACCGTCAGATCTTCGAAGAGAAGGTCGGGCCTCTGGTGGGTCGGCTGCGCCTCACGGCTTCGCTCCGT
CAAAACGGAGCCAAGACCGCGTATCGAGTCAACCTAAAACTGGATCAGGCGGACGTCGTTGATTCCGGAC
TTCCGAAAGTGCGCTACACTCAGGTATGGTCGCACGACGTGACAATCGTTGCGAATAGCACCGAGGCCTC
GCGCAAATCGTTGTACGATTTGACCAAGTCCCTCGTCGCGACCTCGCAGGTCGAAGATCTTGTCGTCAAC
CTTGTGCCGCTGGGCCGTTCTTCAACTTTCTTGTACAAAGTGGGCGGAGGAGGTGGAAGCGGAGGAGGAG
GAAGCGGAGGAGGAGGTAGCGGACCTAAGAAAAAGAGGAAGGTGGCGGCCGCTAACCACGACCAGGAATT
TGACCCTCCAAAGGTTTACCCACCTGTCCCAGCTGAGAAGAGGAAGCCCATCCGGGTGCTGTCTCTCTTT
GATGGAATCGCTACAGGGCTCCTGGTGCTGAAGGACTTGGGCATTCAGGTGGACCGCTACATTGCCTCGG
AGGTGTGTGAGGACTCCATCACGGTGGGCATGGTGCGGCACCAGGGGAAGATCATGTACGTCGGGGACGT
CCGCAGCGTCACACAGAAGCATATCCAGGAGTGGGGCCCATTCGATCTGGTGATTGGGGGCAGTCCCTGC
AATGACCTCTCCATCGTCAACCCTGCTCGCAAGGGCCTCTACGAGGGCACTGGCCGGCTCTTCTTTGAGT
TCTACCGCCTCCTGCATGATGCGCGGCCCAAGGAGGGAGATGATCGCCCCTTCTTCTGGCTCTTTGAGAA
TGTGGTGGCCATGGGCGTTAGTGACAAGAGGGACATCTCGCGATTTCTCGAGTCCAACCCTGTGATGATT
GATGCCAAAGAAGTGTCAGCTGCACACAGGGCCCGCTACTTCTGGGGTAACCTTCCCGGTATGAACAGGC
CGTTGGCATCCACTGTGAATGATAAGCTGGAGCTGCAGGAGTGTCTGGAGCATGGCAGGATAGCCAAGTT
CAGCAAAGTGAGGACCATTACTACGAGGTCAAACTCCATAAAGCAGGGCAAAGACCAGCATTTTCCTGTC
TTCATGAATGAGAAAGAGGACATCTTATGGTGCACTGAAATGGAAAGGGTATTTGGTTTCCCAGTCCACT
ATACTGACGTGTCCAACATGAGCCGCTTGGCGAGGCAGAGACTGCTGGGCCGGTCATGGAGCGTGCCAGT
CATCCGCCACCTCTTCGCTCCGCTGAAGGAGTATTTTGCGTGTGTGTGTACAGGCAGTGGAGAGGGCAGA
GGAAGTCTGCTAACATGCGGTGACGTCGAGGAGAATCCTGGCCCAGGTACCACAGATCCACCGGAGCTTA
CCATGACCGAGTACAAGCCCACGGTGCGCCTCGCCACCCGCGACGACGTCCCCAGGGCCGTACGCACCCT
CGCCGCCGCGTTCGCCGACTACCCCGCCACGCGCCACACCGTCGATCCGGACCGCCACATCGAGCGGGTC
ACCGAGCTGCAAGAACTCTTCCTCACGCGCGTCGGGCTCGACATCGGCAAGGTGTGGGTCGCGGACGACG
GCGCCGCCGTGGCGGTCTGGACCACGCCGGAGAGCGTCGAAGCGGGGGCGGTGTTCGCCGAGATCGGCCC
GCGCATGGCCGAGTTGAGCGGTTCCCGGCTGGCCGCGCAGCAACAGATGGAAGGCCTCCTGGCGCCGCAC
CGGCCCAAGGAGCCCGCGTGGTTCCTGGCCACCGTCGGCGTTTCGCCCGACCACCAGGGCAAGGGTCTGG
GCAGCGCCGTCGTGCTCCCCGGAGTGGAGGCGGCCGAGCGCGCCGGGGTGCCCGCCTTCCTGGAGACCTC
CGCGCCCCGCAACCTCCCCTTCTACGAGCGGCTCGGCTTCACCGTCACCGCCGACGTCGAGGTGCCCGAA
GGACCGCGCACCTGGTGCATGACCCGCAAGCCCGGTGCCGCTAGCTGAACGCGTTAAGTCGACTTTAAGA
CCAATGACTTACAAGGCAGCTGTAGATCTTAGCCACTTTTTAAAAGAAAAGGGGGGACTGGAAGGGCTAA
TTCACTCCCAACGAAGACAAGATCTGCTTTTTGCTTGTACTGGGTCTCTCTGGTTAGACCAGATCTGAGC
CTGGGAGCTCTCTGGCTAACTAGGGAACCCACTGCTTAAGCCTCAATAAAGCTTGCCTTGAGTGCTTCAA
GTAGTGTGTGCCCGTCTGTTGTGTGACTCTGGTAACTAGAGATCCCTCAGACCCTTTTAGTCAGTGTGGA
AAATCTCTAGCAGTACGTATAGTAGTTCATGTCATCTTATTATTCAGTATTTATAACTTGCAAAGAAATG
AATATCAGAGAGTGAGAGGAACTTGTTTATTGCAGCTTATAATGGTTACAAATAAAGCAATAGCATCACA
AATTTCACAAATAAAGCATTTTTTTCACTGCATTCTAGTTGTGGTTTGTCCAAACTCATCAATGTATCTT
ATCATGTCTGGCTCTAGCTATCCCGCCCCTAACTCCGCCCATCCCGCCCCTAACTCCGCCCAGTTCCGCC
CATTCTCCGCCCCATGGCTGACTAATTTTTTTTATTTATGCAGAGGCCGAGGCCGCCTCGGCCTCTGAGC
TATTCCAGAAGTAGTGAGGAGGCTTTTTTGGAGGCCTAGGGACGTACCCAATTCGCCCTATAGTGAGTCG
TATTACGCGCGCTCACTGGCCGTCGTTTTACAACGTCGTGACTGGGAAAACCCTGGCGTTACCCAACTTA
ATCGCCTTGCAGCACATCCCCCTTTCGCCAGCTGGCGTAATAGCGAAGAGGCCCGCACCGATCGCCCTTC
CCAACAGTTGCGCAGCCTGAATGGCGAATGGG
[124 nt withheld, positions 5983-6106]
C
[91 nt withheld, positions 6108-6198]
A
[49 nt withheld, positions 6200-6248]
CCTTTGACGTTGGAGTCCACGTTCTTT
[37 nt withheld, positions 6276-6312]
ACCCTATCTCGGTCTATTCTTTTGATTTATAAGGGATTTTGCCGATTTCGGCCTATTGGTTAAAAAATGA
GCTGATTTAACAAAAATTTAACGCGAATTTTAACAAAATATTAACGCTTACAATTTAGGTGGCACTTTTC
GGGGAAATGTGCGCGGAACCCCTATTTGTTTATTTTTCTAAATACATTCAAATATGTATCCGCTCATGAG
ACAATAACCCTGATAAATGCTTCAATAATATTGAAAAAGGAAGAGTATGAGTATTCAACATTTCCGTGTC
GCCCTTATTCCCTTTTTTGCGGCATTTTGCCTTCCTGTTTTTGCTCACCCAGAAACGCTGGTGAAAGTAA
AAGATGCTGAAGATCAGTTGGGTGCACGAGTGGGTTACATCGAACTGGATCTCAACAGCGGTAAGATCCT
TGAGAGTTTTCGCCCCGAAGAACGTTTTCCAATGATGAGCACTTTTAAAGTTCTGCTATGTGGCGCGGTA
TTATCCCGTATTGACGCCGGGCAAGAGCAACTCGGTCGCCGCATACACTATTCTCAGAATGACTTGGTTG
AGTACTCACCAGTCACAGAAAAGCATCTTACGGATGGCATGACAGTAAGAGAATTATGCAGTGCTGCCAT
AACCATGAGTGATAACACTGCGGCCAACTTACTTCTGACAACGATCGGAGGACCGAAGGAGCTAACCGCT
TTTTTGCACAACATGGGGGATCATGTAACTCGCCTTGATCGTTGGGAACCGGAGCTGAATGAAGCCATAC
CAAACGACGAGCGTGACACCACGATGCCTGTAGCAATGGCAACAACGTTGCGCAAACTATTAACTGGCGA
ACTACTTACTCTAGCTTCCCGGCAACAATTAATAGACTGGATGGAGGCGGATAAAGTTGCAGGACCACTT
CTGCGCTCGGCCCTTCCGGCTGGCTGGTTTATTGCTGATAAATCTGGAGCCGGTGAGCGTGGGTCTCGCG
GTATCATTGCAGCACTGGGGCCAGATGGTAAGCCCTCCCGTATCGTAGTTATCTACACGACGGGGAGTCA
GGCAACTATGGATGAACGAAATAGACAGATCGCTGAGATAGGTGCCTCACTGATTAAGCATTGGTAACTG
TCAGACCAAGTTTACTCATATATACTTTAGATTGATTTAAAACTTCATTTTTAATTTAAAAGGATCTAGG
TGAAGATCCTTTTTGATAATCTCATGACCAAAATCCCTTAACGTGAGTTTTCGTTCCACTGAGCGTCAGA
CCCCGTAGAAAAGATCAAAGGATCTTCTTGAGATCCTTTTTTTCTGCGCGTAATCTGCTGCTTGCAAACA
AAAAAACCACCGCTACCAGCGGTGGTTTGTTTGCCGGATCAAGAGCTACCAACTCTTTTTCCGAAGGTAA
CTGGCTTCAGCAGAGCGCAGATACCAAATACTGTTCTTCTAGTGTAGCCGTAGTTAGGCCACCACTTCAA
GAACTCTGTAGCACCGCCTACATACCTCGCTCTGCTAATCCTGTTACCAGTGGCTGCTGCCAGTGGCGAT
AAGTCGTGTCTTACCGGGTTGGACTCAAGACGATAGTTACCGGATAAGGCGCAGCGGTCGGGCTGAACGG
GGGGTTCGTGCACACAGCCCAGCTTGGAGCGAACGACCTACACCGAACTGAGATACCTACAGCGTGAGCT
ATGAGAAAGCGCCACGCTTCCCGAAGGGAGAAAGGCGGACAGGTATCCGGTAAGCGGCAGGGTCGGAACA
GGAGAGCGCACGAGGGAGCTTCCAGGGGGAAACGCCTGGTATCTTTATAGTCCTGTCGGGTTTCGCCACC
TCTGACTTGAGCGTCGATTTTTGTGATGCTCGTCAGGGGGGCGGAGCCTATGGAAAAACGCCAGCAACGC
GGCCTTTTTACGGTTCCTGGCCTTTTGCTGGCCTTTTGCTCACATGTTCTTTCCTGCGTTATCCCCTGAT
TCTGTGGATAACCGTATTACCGCCTTTGAGTGAGCTGATACCGCTCGCCGCAGCCGAACGACCGAGCGCA
GCGAGTCAGTGAGCGAGGAAGCGGAAGAGCGCCCAATACGCAAACCGCCTCTCCCCGCGCGTTGGCCGAT
TCATTAATGCAGCTGGCACGACAGGTTTCCCGACTGGAAAGCGGGCAGTGAGCGCAACGCAATTAATGTG
AGTTAGCTCACTCATTAGGCACCCCAGGCTTTACACTTTATGCTTCCGGCTCGTATGTTGTGTGGAATTG
TGAGCGGATAACAATTTCACACAGGAAACAGCTATGACCATGATTACGCCAAGCGCGCAATTAACCCTCA
CTAAAGGGAACAAAAGCTGGAGCTGCAAGC
